>Addgene plasmid #170732 | pSUMO GLTP | addgene full sequence | sequence record 336987 | Addgene NGS Result
[124 nt withheld, positions 1-124]
C
[91 nt withheld, positions 126-216]
A
[49 nt withheld, positions 218-266]
CCTTTGACGTTGGAGTCCACGTTCTTT
[37 nt withheld, positions 294-330]
ACCCTATCTCGGTCTATTCTTTTGATTTATAAGGGATTTTGCCGATTTCGGCCTATTGGTTAAAAAATGA
GCTGATTTAACAAAAATTTAACGCGAATTTTAACAAAATATTAACGCTTACAATTTAGGTGGCACTTTTC
GGGGAAATGTGCGCGGAACCCCTATTTGTTTATTTTTCTAAATACATTCAAATATGTATCCGCTCATGAA
TTAATTCTTAGAAAAACTCATCGAGCATCAAATGAAACTGCAATTTATTCATATCAGGATTATCAATACC
ATATTTTTGAAAAAGCCGTTTCTGTAATGAAGGAGAAAACTCACCGAGGCAGTTCCATAGGATGGCAAGA
TCCTGGTATCGGTCTGCGATTCCGACTCGTCCAACATCAATACAACCTATTAATTTCCCCTCGTCAAAAA
TAAGGTTATCAAGTGAGAAATCACCATGAGTGACGACTGAATCCGGTGAGAATGGCAAAAGTTTATGCAT
TTCTTTCCAGACTTGTTCAACAGGCCAGCCATTACGCTCGTCATCAAAATCACTCGCATCAACCAAACCG
TTATTCATTCGTGATTGCGCCTGAGCGAGACGAAATACGCGATCGCTGTTAAAAGGACAATTACAAACAG
GAATCGAATGCAACCGGCGCAGGAACACTGCCAGCGCATCAACAATATTTTCACCTGAATCAGGATATTC
TTCTAATACCTGGAATGCTGTTTTCCCGGGGATCGCAGTGGTGAGTAACCATGCATCATCAGGAGTACGG
ATAAAATGCTTGATGGTCGGAAGAGGCATAAATTCCGTCAGCCAGTTTAGTCTGACCATCTCATCTGTAA
CATCATTGGCAACGCTACCTTTGCCATGTTTCAGAAACAACTCTGGCGCATCGGGCTTCCCATACAATCG
ATAGATTGTCGCACCTGATTGCCCGACATTATCGCGAGCCCATTTATACCCATATAAATCAGCATCCATG
TTGGAATTTAATCGCGGCCTAGAGCAAGACGTTTCCCGTTGAATATGGCTCATAACACCCCTTGTATTAC
TGTTTATGTAAGCAGACAGTTTTATTGTTCATGACCAAAATCCCTTAACGTGAGTTTTCGTTCCACTGAG
CGTCAGACCCCGTAGAAAAGATCAAAGGATCTTCTTGAGATCCTTTTTTTCTGCGCGTAATCTGCTGCTT
GCAAACAAAAAAACCACCGCTACCAGCGGTGGTTTGTTTGCCGGATCAAGAGCTACCAACTCTTTTTCCG
AAGGTAACTGGCTTCAGCAGAGCGCAGATACCAAATACTGTCCTTCTAGTGTAGCCGTAGTTAGGCCACC
ACTTCAAGAACTCTGTAGCACCGCCTACATACCTCGCTCTGCTAATCCTGTTACCAGTGGCTGCTGCCAG
TGGCGATAAGTCGTGTCTTACCGGGTTGGACTCAAGACGATAGTTACCGGATAAGGCGCAGCGGTCGGGC
TGAACGGGGGGTTCGTGCACACAGCCCAGCTTGGAGCGAACGACCTACACCGAACTGAGATACCTACAGC
GTGAGCTATGAGAAAGCGCCACGCTTCCCGAAGGGAGAAAGGCGGACAGGTATCCGGTAAGCGGCAGGGT
CGGAACAGGAGAGCGCACGAGGGAGCTTCCAGGGGGAAACGCCTGGTATCTTTATAGTCCTGTCGGGTTT
CGCCACCTCTGACTTGAGCGTCGATTTTTGTGATGCTCGTCAGGGGGGCGGAGCCTATGGAAAAACGCCA
GCAACGCGGCCTTTTTACGGTTCCTGGCCTTTTGCTGGCCTTTTGCTCACATGTTCTTTCCTGCGTTATC
CCCTGATTCTGTGGATAACCGTATTACCGCCTTTGAGTGAGCTGATACCGCTCGCCGCAGCCGAACGACC
GAGCGCAGCGAGTCAGTGAGCGAGGAAGCGGAAGAGCGCCTGATGCGGTATTTTCTCCTTACGCATCTGT
GCGGTATTTCACACCGCAATGGTGCACTCTCAGTACAATCTGCTCTGATGCCGCATAGTTAAGCCAGTAT
ACACTCCGCTATCGCTACGTGACTGGGTCATGGCTGCGCCCCGACACCCGCCAACACCCGCTGACGCGCC
CTGACGGGCTTGTCTGCTCCCGGCATCCGCTTACAGACAAGCTGTGACCGTCTCCGGGAGCTGCATGTGT
CAGAGGTTTTCACCGTCATCACCGAAACGCGCGAGGCAGCTGCGGTAAAGCTCATCAGCGTGGTCGTGAA
GCGATTCACAGATGTCTGCCTGTTCATCCGCGTCCAGCTCGTTGAGTTTCTCCAGAAGCGTTAATGTCTG
GCTTCTGATAAAGCGGGCCATGTTAAGGGCGGTTTTTTCCTGTTTGGTCACTGATGCCTCCGTGTAAGGG
GGATTTCTGTTCATGGGGGTAATGATACCGATGAAACGAGAGAGGATGCTCACGATACGGGTTACTGATG
ATGAACATGCCCGGTTACTGGAACGTTGTGAGGGTAAACAACTGGCGGTATGGATGCGGCGGGACCAGAG
AAAAATCACTCAGGGTCAATGCCAGCGCTTCGTTAATACAGATGTAGGTGTTCCACAGGGTAGCCAGCAG
CATCCTGCGATGCAGATCCGGAACATAATGGTGCAGGGCGCTGACTTCCGCGTTTCCAGACTTTACGAAA
CACGGAAACCGAAGACCATTCATGTTGTTGCTCAGGTCGCAGACGTTTTGCAGCAGCAGTCGCTTCACGT
TCGCTCGCGTATCGGTGATTCATTCTGCTAACCAGTAAGGCAACCCCGCCAGCCTAGCCGGGTCCTCAAC
GACAGGAGCACGATCATGCGCACCCGTGGGGCCGCCATGCCGGCGATAATGGCCTGCTTCTCGCCGAAAC
GTTTGGTGGCGGGACCAGTGACGAAGGCTTGAGCGAGGGCGTGCAAGATTCCGAATACCGCAAGCGACAG
GCCGATCATCGTCGCGCTCCAGCGAAAGCGGTCCTCGCCGAAAATGACCCAGAGCGCTGCCGGCACCTGT
CCTACGAGTTGCATGATAAAGAAGACAGTCATAAGTGCGGCGACGATAGTCATGCCCCGCGCCCACCGGA
AGGAGCTGACTGGGTTGAAGGCTCTCAAGGGCATCGGTCGAGATCCCGGTGCCTAATGAGTGAGCTAACT
TACATTAATTGCGTTGCGCTCACTGCCCGCTTTCCAGTCGGGAAACCTGTCGTGCCAGCTGCATTAATGA
ATCGGCCAACGCGCGGGGAGAGGCGGTTTGCGTATTGGGCGCCAGGGTGGTTTTTCTTTTCACCAGTGAG
ACGGGCAACAGCTGATTGCCCTTCACCGCCTGGCCCTGAGAGAGTTGCAGCAAGCGGTCCACGCTGGTTT
GCCCCAGCAGGCGAAAATCCTGTTTGATGGTGGTTAACGGCGGGATATAACATGAGCTGTCTTCGGTATC
GTCGTATCCCACTACCGAGATATCCGCACCAACGCGCAGCCCGGACTCGGTAATGGCGCGCATTGCGCCC
AGCGCCATCTGATCGTTGGCAACCAGCATCGCAGTGGGAACGATGCCCTCATTCAGCATTTGCATGGTTT
GTTGAAAACCGGACATGGCACTCCAGTCGCCTTCCCGTTCCGCTATCGGCTGAATTTGATTGCGAGTGAG
ATATTTATGCCAGCCAGCCAGACGCAGACGCGCCGAGACAGAACTTAATGGGCCCGCTAACAGCGCGATT
TGCTGGTGACCCAATGCGACCAGATGCTCCACGCCCAGTCGCGTACCGTCTTCATGGGAGAAAATAATAC
TGTTGATGGGTGTCTGGTCAGAGACATCAAGAAATAACGCCGGAACATTAGTGCAGGCAGCTTCCACAGC
AATGGCATCCTGGTCATCCAGCGGATAGTTAATGATCAGCCCACTGACGCGTTGCGCGAGAAGATTGTGC
ACCGCCGCTTTACAGGCTTCGACGCCGCTTCGTTCTACCATCGACACCACCACGCTGGCACCCAGTTGAT
CGGCGCGAGATTTAATCGCCGCGACAATTTGCGACGGCGCGTGCAGGGCCAGACTGGAGGTGGCAACGCC
AATCAGCAACGACTGTTTGCCCGCCAGTTGTTGTGCCACGCGGTTGGGAATGTAATTCAGCTCCGCCATC
GCCGCTTCCACTTTTTCCCGCGTTTTCGCAGAAACGTGGCTGGCCTGGTTCACCACGCGGGAAACGGTCT
GATAAGAGACACCGGCATACTCTGCGACATCGTATAACGTTACTGGTTTCACATTCACCACCCTGAATTG
ACTCTCTTCCGGGCGCTATCATGCCATACCGCGAAAGGTTTTGCGCCATTCGATGGTGTCCGGGATCTCG
ACGCTCTCCCTTATGCGACTCCTGCATTAGGAAGCAGCCCAGTAGTAGGTTGAGGCCGTTGAGCACCGCC
GCCGCAAGGAATGGTGCATGCAAGGAGATGGCGCCCAACAGTCCCCCGGCCACGGGGCCTGCCACCATAC
CCACGCCGAAACAAGCGCTCATGAGCCCGAAGTGGCGAGCCCGATCTTCCCCATCGGTGATGTCGGCGAT
ATAGGCGCCAGCAACCGCACCTGTGGCGCCGGTGATGCCGGCCACGATGCGTCCGGCGTAGAGGATCGAG
ATCTCGATCCCGCGAAATTAATACGACTCACTATAGGGGAATTGTGAGCGGATAACAATTCCCCTCTAGA
AATAATTTTGTTTAACTTTAAGAAGGAGATATACCATGGGCAGCAGCCATCATCATCATCATCACAGCAG
CGGCCTGGTGCCGCGCGGCAGCCATATGGCTAGCATGTCGGACTCAGAAGTCAATCAAGAAGCTAAGCCA
GAGGTCAAGCCAGAAGTCAAGCCTGAGACTCACATCAATTTAAAGGTGTCCGATGGATCTTCAGAGATCT
TCTTCAAGATCAAAAAGACCACTCCTTTAAGAAGGCTGATGGAAGCGTTCGCTAAAAGACAGGGTAAGGA
AATGGACTCCTTAAGATTCTTGTACGACGGTATTAGAATCCAAGCTGATCAGACCCCTGAAGATTTGGAC
ATGGAGGATAACGATATTATTGAGGCTCACAGAGAACAGATTGGTGGATCCATGGCGCTGCTGGCCGAAC
ACTTGCTGAAGCCGCTGCCCGCGGACAAGCAGATCGAGACCGGGCCCTTCCTCGAGGCGGTGTCCCACCT
GCCGCCCTTCTTCGATTGCCTTGGGTCCCCAGTGTTTACTCCCATCAAGGCAGACATAAGCGGCAACATC
ACGAAAATCAAAGCTGTGTACGACACCAACCCAGCCAAGTTCCGGACCCTGCAGAACATCCTGGAGGTGG
AGAAAGAAATGTATGGAGCAGAGTGGCCCAAAGTAGGGGCCACACTGGCGCTGATGTGGCTGAAAAGAGG
CCTCCGCTTCATCCAGGTCTTCCTCCAGAGCATCTGCGACGGGGAGCGGGACGAGAACCACCCCAACCTC
ATCCGTGTCAACGCCACCAAGGCCTACGAGATGGCCCTCAAGAAGTACCATGGCTGGATCGTGCAGAAGA
TCTTCCAGGCAGCACTGTACGCAGCACCCTATAAGTCTGACTTCCTGAAAGCGCTCTCCAAGGGGCAGAA
TGTTACGGAGGAGGAGTGCCTGGAGAAGATCCGCCTCTTCCTAGTCAACTACACGGCGACCATCGATGTC
ATCTACGAGATGTACACCCAGATGAACGCTGAGCTTAACTACAAGGTGTAGGTCGACAAGCTTGCGGCCG
CACTCGAGCACCACCACCACCACCACTGAGATCCGGCTGCTAACAAAGCCCGAAAGGAAGCTGAGTTGGC
TGCTGCCACCGCTGAGCAATAACTAGCATAACCCCTTGGGGCCTCTAAACGGGTCTTGAGGGGTTTTTTG
CTGAAAGGAGGAACTATATCCGGATTGGCGAATGGG
Features (pLannotate 1.2.2; 22 found; start..end, strand, type, name):
      1..429     +  rep_origin     f1 ori (sequence partly withheld): f1 bacteriophage origin of replication; arrow indicates direction of (+) strand synthesis
    482..539     +  promoter       AmpR promoter (fragment): bla
    548..1363    -  CDS            KanR: aminoglycoside phosphotransferase; aph(3')-Ia; confers resistance to kanamycin in bacteria or G418 (Geneticin®) in eukaryotes
   1485..2073    +  rep_origin     ori: high-copy-number ColE1/pMB1/pBR322/pUC origin of replication
   2259..2398    -  misc_feature   bom: basis of mobility region from pBR322
   2500..2691    -  CDS            rop: Rop protein, which maintains plasmids at low copy number; rop
   2708..3088    +  CDS            YPB1_ECOLX: Protein predicted: Swiss-Prot protein existence level 4. From Escherichia coli.
   3160..3451    -  CDS            TcR (fragment): tetracycline efflux protein; tet; confers resistance to tetracycline
   3466..3487    -  protein_bind   CAP binding site: CAP binding activates transcription in the presence of cAMP. E. coli catabolite activator protein
   3500..4582    -  CDS            lacI: lac repressor; lacI; The lac repressor binds to the lac operator to inhibit transcription in E. coli. This inhibition can be relieved by adding lactose or isopropyl-β-D-thiogalactopyranoside (IPTG).
   4583..4660    -  promoter       lacI promoter: lacI
   4668..4947    -  CDS            TcR (fragment): tetracycline efflux protein; tet; confers resistance to tetracycline
   4969..4987    +  promoter       T7 promoter: promoter for bacteriophage T7 RNA polymerase
   4988..5012    +  protein_bind   lac operator: The lac repressor binds to the lac operator to inhibit transcription in E. coli. This inhibition can be relieved by adding lactose or isopropyl-β-D-thiogalactopyranoside (IPTG). lac repressor encoded by lacI
   5027..5049    +  RBS            RBS: efficient ribosome binding site from bacteriophage T7 gene 10 (Olins and Rangwala, 1989)
   5068..5084    +  CDS            capTEV™ (fragment): composite tag for in vivo biotinylation, TEV protease cleavage, and 6xHis tagging
   5095..5112    +  CDS            thrombin site: thrombin recognition and cleavage site
   5125..5417    +  CDS            SUMO (fragment): cleavable ubiquitin-like protein tag; S. cerevisiae SMT3 (truncated)
   5422..6048    +  CDS            GLTP: GLTP_HUMAN - Experimental evidence at protein level: Swiss-Prot protein existence level 1. Accelerates the intermembrane transfer of various glycolipids. Catalyzes the transfer of various glycosphingolipids between membranes but does not catalyze the transfer of phospholipids. May be involved in the intracellular translocation of glucosylceramides. From Homo sapiens (Human).
   6079..6096    +  CDS            9xHis (fragment): 9xHis affinity tag
   6106..6155    +  CDS            SET1 (fragment): solubility-enhancement tag derived from T7 phage gene 10B
   6163..6210    +  terminator     T7 terminator: transcription terminator for bacteriophage T7 RNA polymerase
