[The description below was written by a language model from this plasmid's Addgene catalogue record and pLannotate feature annotations shown in this document.]
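Description:
pSUMO GLTP is a 6,246 nt bacterial expression plasmid built on the pSUMO backbone, a pET-style T7 vector, for producing human glycolipid transfer protein (GLTP) in E. coli. It is maintained through a ColE1/pMB1-type origin and selected with kanamycin via an aph(3')-Ia resistance gene. The catalogue lists it as high copy, although the annotation also finds the pBR322-derived bom region and the rop gene, which normally moderates copy number. An f1 phage origin is present as well, along with short remnants of the tetracycline resistance gene that are non-functional leftovers of the backbone's ancestry.

The expression cassette consists of a T7 promoter followed by a lac operator and the phage T7 gene 10 ribosome binding site, with a plasmid-borne lacI gene supplying repressor. Transcription therefore depends on a host that provides T7 RNA polymerase and is induced with IPTG. The annotated reading frame begins with a short match to a His-containing tag, followed by a thrombin cleavage site and a truncated yeast SMT3 (SUMO) domain, which sits directly upstream of the GLTP coding sequence. SUMO fusions generally improve solubility and can be removed by a SUMO-specific protease. Downstream of GLTP the annotation picks up His-tag and solubility-tag fragments ahead of the T7 terminator. The record does not say whether these are translated, and they may simply be vector sequence lying beyond the insert's stop codon. The cloning sites are also not recorded.

The plasmid belongs to a set of constructs for expressing members of the GLTP superfamily, and the associated work concerns structural analysis of sphingolipid recognition, consistent with use for recombinant protein purification.
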