Addgene plasmid #170732: pSUMO GLTP
Purpose: The plasmids contain inserts (ORFs) for expressing various members of the GlycoLipid Transfer Protein (GLTP) superfamily.
Depositing lab: Rhoderick Brown. Depositing organization: University of Minnesota. Publication: Structural analyses of 4-phosphate adaptor protein 2 yield mechanistic insights into sphingolipid recognition by the glycolipid transfer protein family. Ochoa-Lizarralde B, Gao YG, Popov AN, Samygina VR, Zhai X, Mishra SK, Boldyrev IA, Molotkovsky JG, Simanshu DK, Patel DJ, Brown RE, Malinina L. J Biol Chem. 2018 Oct 26;293(43):16709-16723. doi: 10.1074/jbc.RA117.000733. Epub 2018 Sep 11. PubMed 30206120.
Backbone
  Vector backbone: pSUMO
  Vector type: Bacterial Expression
Growth in bacteria
  Bacterial resistance: Kanamycin, 50 μg/mL
  Growth temperature: 37°C
  Growth strain: DH5alpha
  Copy number: High Copy
Gene/Insert
  Gene/Insert name: GLTP
  Species: H. sapiens (human)
  Entrez Gene: GLTP
  Tag / fusion protein: SUMO (N terminal on backbone)
  Cloning method: Restriction Enzyme; 5′ cloning site Unknown (unknown if destroyed)
Terms and licenses: Academic/Nonprofit Terms; Industry Terms: Not Available to Industry
How to cite: pSUMO GLTP was a gift from Rhoderick Brown (Addgene plasmid # 170732 ; http://n2t.net/addgene:170732 ; RRID:Addgene_170732)
